>Addgene plasmid #13707 | cmv hTid Long | addgene partial sequence | sequence record 20024 | Bglob-intron-F 5'-ctggtcatcatcctgccttt-3'
TTGAGATGAGGATAAAATACTCTGAGTCCAAACCGGGCCCCTCTGCTAACCATGTTCATGCCTTCTTCTC
TTTCCTACAGCTCCTGGGCAACGTGCTGGTTGTTGTGCTGTCTCATCATTTTGGCAAAGAATTCCTCGAC
GGATCCTCGAGGAATTCGCGGCCGCAGAGTCCCCGGGCCAAGATGGCTGCGCGGTGCTCCACACGCTGGT
TGCTGGTGGTTGTGGGGACCCCGCGGCTGCCGGCTATATCGGGTAGAGGGGCCCGGCCGCCCAGGGAGGG
CGTGGTGGGGGCATGGCTGAGCCGCAAGCTGAGCGTCCCCGCCTTTGCGTCTTCCCTGACCTCTTGCGGC
CCCCGAGCGCTGCTGACATTGAGACCTGGTGTCAGCCTTACAGGAACAAAACATAACCCTTTCATTTGTA
CTGCCTCCTTCCACACGAGTGCCCCTTTGGCCAAAGAAGATTATTATCAGATATTAGGAGTGCCTCGAAA
TGCCAGCCAGAAAGAGATCAAGAAAGCCTATTATCAGCTTGCCAAGAAGTTTCACC
