[The description below was written by a language model from this plasmid's Addgene catalogue record.]
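Description:
cmv hTid Long is a mammalian expression plasmid built on the pCMV bam neo backbone (about 6.55 kb without insert). It carries a roughly 2.3 kb human cDNA for the long form of hTid-1, the product of the DNAJA3 gene (also called Tid1 or Tid1-L). hTid-1 is a DnaJ-family co-chaperone and the human homolog of the Drosophila tumor suppressor Tid56. The insert was cloned by restriction digestion into a BamHI site, and BamHI sites are retained at both ends, so the fragment can be released with that single enzyme. Because such cloning is non-directional, insert orientation matters. No epitope tag or fusion partner is recorded.

The plasmid and backbone names indicate that expression is driven by a CMV promoter, which gives strong constitutive transcription in mammalian cells. The listed sequencing primers anneal to a beta-globin intron upstream and a beta-globin polyadenylation region downstream. This suggests that the cloning site sits between these RNA-processing elements, although no feature table is available to confirm the exact layout. In bacteria the plasmid is maintained at high copy under ampicillin selection. A neomycin resistance marker allows G418 selection of stably transfected mammalian cells. The origin of replication is not stated in the record.

The associated publication identified hTid-1 as a protein that interacts with the human papillomavirus type 16 E7 oncoprotein. The construct is therefore suited to transient or stable overexpression of the long hTid-1 isoform in cultured mammalian cells, for example to study its chaperone function or its interaction with viral oncoproteins.
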