Addgene plasmid #13707: cmv hTid Long
Depositing lab: Karl Munger. Depositing organization: Harvard Medical School. Publication: A novel human DnaJ protein, hTid-1, a homolog of the Drosophila tumor suppressor protein Tid56, can interact with the human papillomavirus type 16 E7 oncoprotein. Schilling B, De-Medina T, Syken J, Vidal M, Munger K. Virology. 1998 Jul 20. 247(1):74-85. 10.1006/viro.1998.9220 PubMed 9683573.
Backbone
  Vector backbone: pCMV bam neo
  Backbone size w/o insert (bp): 6550
  Vector type: Mammalian Expression
  Selectable markers: Neomycin (select with G418)
Growth in bacteria
  Bacterial resistance: Ampicillin, 100 μg/mL
  Growth temperature: 37°C
  Growth strain: DH5alpha
  Copy number: High Copy
Gene/Insert
  Gene/Insert name: hTid Long (alt names: Tid1; hTid)
  Species: H. sapiens (human)
  Insert size (bp): 2300
  GenBank ID: AF061749
  Entrez Gene: DNAJA3 (a.k.a. HCA57, TID1, Tid1-L, Tid1-S, hTID-1)
  Cloning method: Restriction Enzyme; 5′ cloning site BamH1 (not destroyed); 3′ cloning site BamH1 (not destroyed)
  Sequencing primers: 5′ B glob intron-F; 3′ B glob-pA-R
Terms and licenses: Academic/Nonprofit Terms; Industry Terms: Not Available to Industry
How to cite: cmv hTid Long was a gift from Karl Munger (Addgene plasmid # 13707 ; http://n2t.net/addgene:13707 ; RRID:Addgene_13707)
